>Addgene plasmid #233911 | RMCE wild type DNA-PKcs | addgene full sequence | sequence record 468229 | Addgene NGS Result
ATTCTTGAAGACGAAAGGGCCTCGTGATACGCCTATTTTTATAGGTTAATGTCATGATAATAATGGTTTC
TTAGACGTCAGGTGGCACTTTTCGGGGAAATGTGCGCGGAACCCCTATTTGTTTATTTTTCTAAATACAT
TCAAATATGTATCCGCTCATGAGACAATAACCCTGATAAATGCTTCAATAATATTGAAAAAGGAAGAGTA
TGAGTATTCAACATTTCCGTGTCGCCCTTATTCCCTTTTTTGCGGCATTTTGCCTTCCTGTTTTTGCTCA
CCCAGAAACGCTGGTGAAAGTAAAAGATGCTGAAGATCAGTTGGGTGCACGAGTGGGTTACATCGAACTG
GATCTCAACAGCGGTAAGATCCTTGAGAGTTTTCGCCCCGAAGAACGTTTTCCAATGATGAGCACTTTTA
AAGTTCTGCTATGTGGCGCGGTATTATCCCGTGTTGACGCCGGGCAAGAGCAACTCGGTCGCCGCATACA
CTATTCTCAGAATGACTTGGTTGAGTACTCACCAGTCACAGAAAAGCATCTTACGGATGGCATGACAGTA
AGAGAATTATGCAGTGCTGCCATAACCATGAGTGATAACACTGCGGCCAACTTACTTCTGACAACGATCG
GAGGACCGAAGGAGCTAACCGCTTTTTTGCACAACATGGGGGATCATGTAACTCGCCTTGATCGTTGGGA
ACCGGAGCTGAATGAAGCCATACCAAACGACGAGCGTGACACCACGATGCCTGCAGCAATGGCAACAACG
TTGCGCAAACTATTAACTGGCGAACTACTTACTCTAGCTTCCCGGCAACAATTAATAGACTGGATGGAGG
CGGATAAAGTTGCAGGACCACTTCTGCGCTCGGCCCTTCCGGCTGGCTGGTTTATTGCTGATAAATCTGG
AGCCGGTGAGCGTGGGTCTCGCGGTATCATTGCAGCACTGGGGCCAGATGGTAAGCCCTCCCGTATCGTA
GTTATCTACACGACGGGGAGTCAGGCAACTATGGATGAACGAAATAGACAGATCGCTGAGATAGGTGCCT
CACTGATTAAGCATTGGTAACTGTCAGACCAAGTTTACTCATATATACTTTAGATTGATTTAAAACTTCA
TTTTTAATTTAAAAGGATCTAGGTGAAGATCCTTTTTGATAATCTCATGACCAAAATCCCTTAACGTGAG
TTTTCGTTCCACTGAGCGTCAGACCCCGTAGAAAAGATCAAAGGATCTTCTTGAGATCCTTTTTTTCTGC
GCGTAATCTGCTGCTTGCAAACAAAAAAACCACCGCTACCAGCGGTGGTTTGTTTGCCGGATCAAGAGCT
ACCAACTCTTTTTCCGAAGGTAACTGGCTTCAGCAGAGCGCAGATACCAAATACTGTCCTTCTAGTGTAG
CCGTAGTTAGGCCACCACTTCAAGAACTCTGTAGCACCGCCTACATACCTCGCTCTGCTAATCCTGTTAC
CAGTGGCTGCTGCCAGTGGCGATAAGTCGTGTCTTACCGGGTTGGACTCAAGACGATAGTTACCGGATAA
GGCGCAGCGGTCGGGCTGAACGGGGGGTTCGTGCACACAGCCCAGCTTGGAGCGAACGACCTACACCGAA
CTGAGATACCTACAGCGTGAGCTATGAGAAAGCGCCACGCTTCCCGAAGGGAGAAAGGCGGACAGGTATC
CGGTAAGCGGCAGGGTCGGAACAGGAGAGCGCACGAGGGAGCTTCCAGGGGGAAACGCCTGGTATCTTTA
TAGTCCTGTCGGGTTTCGCCACCTCTGACTTGAGCGTCGATTTTTGTGATGCTCGTCAGGGGGGCGGAGC
CTATGGAAAAACGCCAGCAACGCGGCCTTTTTACGGTTCCTGGCCTTTTGCTGGCCTTTTGCTCACATGT
TCTTTCCTGCGTTATCCCCTGATTCTGTGGATAACCGTATTACCGCCTTTGAGTGAGCTGATACCGCTCG
CCGCAGCCGAACGACCGAGCGCAGCGAGTCAGTGAGCGAGGAAGCGGAAGAGCGCCTGATGCGGTATTTT
CTCCTTACGCATCTGTGCGGTATTTCACACCGCAAGCGGATAACAATTTCACACAGGAAACAGCTATGAC
CATGATTACGCCAAGCTTGCATGCCTGCAGGGGATAACTTCGTATAATGTATGCTATACGAAGTTATGGG
GCCGCTCTAGCCTCGAGGCCGTAATGAGACGCACAAACTAATATCACAAACTGGAAATGTCTATCAATAT
ATAGTTGCTCTAGTTATTAATAGTAATCAATTACGGGGTCATTAGTTCATAGCCCATATATGGAGTTCCG
CGTTACATAACTTACGGTAAATGGCCCGCCTGGCTGACCGCCCAACGACCCCCGCCCATTGACGTCAATA
ATGACGTATGTTCCCATAGTAACGCCAATAGGGACTTTCCATTGACGTCAATGGGTGGAGTATTTACGGT
AAACTGCCCACTTGGCAGTACATCAAGTGTATCATATGCCAAGTACGCCCCCTATTGACGTCAATGACGG
TAAATGGCCCGCCTGGCATTATGCCCAGTACATGACCTTATGGGACTTTCCTACTTGGCAGTACATCTAC
GTATTAGTCATCGCTATTACCATGCATGGTCGAGGTGAGCCCCACGTTCTGCTTCACTCTCCCCATCTCC
CCCCCCTCCCCACCCCCAATTTTGTATTTATTTATTTTTTAATTATTTTGTGCAGCGATGGGGGCGGGGG
GGGCACGCGGGTGCGCGTGGAGCGCGCAGGGAGGGGGCGCCGGGGGGGGGGGGGGGGGGGGGCGGGGGGG
GGGGGGGGGGGGGGGGGGGGGGGGGGGGGGGGGGGGGGGGGGGGGGGGGGCGAGGGGGAGAGGTGCGGCG
GCAGCCAATCAGAGCGGCGCGCTCCGAAAGTTTCCTTTTATGGCGAGGCGGCGGCGGCGGCGGCCCTATA
AAAAGCGAAGCGCGCGGCGGGCGGGAGTCGCTGCGCGCTGCCTTCGCCCCGTGCCCCGCTCCGCCGCCGC
CTCGCGCCGCCCGCCCCGGCTCTGACTGACCGCGTTACTCCCACAGGTGAGCGGGCGGGACGGCCCTTCT
CCTTCGGGCTGTAATTAGCATCACGCGTGGTTTTTCCGCTAGCCATGGCGGGCTCCGGAGCCGGTGTGCG
TTGCTCCCTGCTGCGGCTGCAGGAGACCTTGTCCGCTGCGGACCGCTGCGGTGCTGCCCTGGCCGGTCAT
CAACTGATCCGCGGCCTGGGGCAGGAATGCGTCCTGAGCAGCAGCCCCGCGGTGCTGGCATTACAGACAT
CTTTAGTTTTTTCCAGAGATTTCGGTTTGCTTGTATTTGTCCGGAAGTCACTCAACAGTATTGAATTTCG
TGAATGTAGAGAAGAAATCCTAAAGTTTTTATGTATTTTCTTAGAAAAAATGGGCCAGAAGATCGCACCT
TACTCTGTTGAAATTAAGAACACTTGTACCAGTGTTTATACAAAAGATAGAGCTGCTAAATGTAAAATTC
CAGCCCTGGACCTTCTTATTAAGTTACTTCAGACTTTTAGAAGTTCTAGACTCATGGATGAATTTAAAAT
TGGAGAATTATTTAGTAAATTCTATGGAGAACTTGCATTGAAAAAAAAAATACCAGATACAGTTTTAGAA
AAAGTATATGAGCTCCTAGGATTATTGGGTGAAGTTCATCCTAGTGAGATGATAAATAATGCAGAAAACC
TGTTCCGCGCTTTTCTGGGTGAACTTAAGACCCAGATGACATCAGCAGTAAGAGAGCCCAAACTACCTGT
TCTGGCAGGATGTCTGAAGGGGTTGTCCTCACTTCTGTGCAACTTCACTAAGTCCATGGAAGAAGATCCC
CAGACTTCAAGGGAGATTTTTAATTTTGTACTAAAGGCAATTCGTCCTCAGATTGATCTGAAGAGATATG
CTGTGCCCTCAGCTGGCTTGCGCCTATTTGCCCTGCATGCATCTCAGTTTAGCACCTGCCTTCTGGACAA
CTACGTGTCTCTATTTGAAGTCTTGTTAAAGTGGTGTGCCCACACAAATGTAGAATTGAAAAAAGCTGCA
CTTTCAGCCCTGGAATCCTTTCTGAAACAGGTTTCTAATATGGTGGCGAAAAATGCAGAAATGCATAAAA
ATAAACTGCAGTACTTTATGGAGCAGTTTTATGGAATCATCAGAAATGTGGATTCGAACAACAAGGAGTT
ATCTATTGCTATCCGTGGATATGGACTTTTTGCAGGACCGTGCAAGGTTATAAACGCAAAAGATGTTGAC
TTCATGTACGTTGAGCTCATTCAGCGCTGCAAGCAGATGTTCCTCACCCAGACAGACACTGGTGACGACC
GTGTTTATCAGATGCCAAGCTTCCTCCAGTCTGTTGCAAGCGTCTTGCTGTACCTTGACACAGTTCCTGA
GGTGTATACTCCAGTTCTGGAGCACCTCGTGGTGATGCAGATAGACAGTTTCCCACAGTACAGTCCAAAA
ATGCAGCTGGTGTGTTGCAGAGCCATAGTGAAGGTGTTCCTAGCTTTGGCAGCAAAAGGGCCAGTTCTCA
GGAATTGCATTAGTACTGTGGTGCATCAGGGTTTAATCAGAATATGTTCTAAACCAGTGGTCCTTCCAAA
GGGACCTGAGTCTGAATCTGAAGACCACCGTGCTTCAGGGGAAGTCAGAACTGGCAAATGGAAGGTGCCC
ACATACAAAGACTACGTGGATCTCTTCAGACATCTCCTGAGCTCTGACCAGATGATGGATTCTATTTTAG
CAGATGAAGCATTTTTCTCTGTGAATTCCTCCAGTGAAAGTCTGAATCATTTACTTTATGATGAATTTGT
AAAATCCGTTTTGAAGATTGTTGAGAAATTGGATCTTACACTTGAAATACAGACTGTTGGGGAACAAGAG
AATGGAGATGAGGCACCTGGTGTTTGGATGATCCCAACTTCAGATCCAGCGGCTAACTTGCATCCAGCTA
AACCTAAAGATTTTTCGGCTTTCATTAACCTGGTGGAATTTTGCAGAGAGATTCTCCCTGAGAAACAAGC
AGAATTTTTTGAACCATGGGTGTACTCATTTTCATATGAATTAATTTTGCAATCTACAAGGTTGCCCCTC
ATCAGTGGTTTCTACAAATTGCTTTCTATTACAGTAAGAAATGCCAAGAAAATAAAATATTTCGAGGGAG
TTAGTCCAAAGAGTCTGAAACACTCTCCTGAAGACCCAGAAAAGTATTCTTGCTTTGCTTTATTTGTGAA
ATTTGGCAAAGAGGTGGCAGTTAAAATGAAGCAGTACAAAGATGAACTTTTGGCCTCTTGTTTGACCTTT
CTTCTGTCCTTGCCACACAACATCATTGAACTCGATGTTAGAGCCTACGTTCCTGCACTGCAGATGGCTT
TCAAACTGGGCCTGAGCTATACCCCCTTGGCAGAAGTAGGACTGAATGCTCTAGAAGAATGGTCAATTTA
TATTGACAGACATGTAATGCAGCCTTATTACAAAGACATTCTCCCCTGCCTGGATGGATACCTGAAGACT
TCAGCCTTGTCAGATGAGACCAAGAATAACTGGGAAGTGTCAGCTCTTTCTCGGGCTGCCCAGAAAGGAT
TTAATAAAGTGGTGTTAAAGCATCTGAAGAAGACAAAGAACCTTTCATCAAACGAAGCAATATCCTTAGA
AGAAATAAGAATTAGAGTAGTACAAATGCTTGGATCTCTAGGAGGACAAATAAACAAAAATCTTCTGACA
GTCACGTCCTCAGATGAGATGATGAAGAGCTATGTGGCCTGGGACAGAGAGAAGCGGCTGAGCTTTGCAG
TGCCCTTTAGAGAGATGAAACCTGTCATTTTCCTGGATGTGTTCCTGCCTCGAGTCACAGAATTAGCGCT
CACAGCCAGTGACAGACAAACTAAGGTTGCAGCCTGTGAACTTTTACATAGCATGGTTATGTTTATGTTG
GGCAAAGCCACGCAGATGCCAGAAGGGGGACAGGGAGCCCCACCCATGTACCAGCTCTATAAGCGGACGT
TTCCTGTGCTGCTTCGACTTGCGTGTGATGTTGATCAGGTGACAAGGCAACTGTATGAGCCACTAGTTAT
GCAGCTGATTCACTGGTTCACTAACAACAAGAAATTTGAAAGTCAGGATACTGTTGCCTTACTAGAAGCT
ATATTGGATGGAATTGTGGACCCTGTTGACAGTACTTTAAGAGATTTTTGTGGTCGGTGTATTCGAGAAT
TCCTTAAATGGTCCATTAAGCAAATAACACCACAGCAGCAGGAGAAGAGTCCAGTAAACACCAAATCGCT
TTTCAAGCGACTTTATAGCCTTGCGCTTCACCCCAATGCTTTCAAGAGGCTGGGAGCATCACTTGCCTTT
AATAATATCTACAGGGAATTCAGGGAAGAAGAGTCTCTGGTGGAACAGTTTGTGTTTGAAGCCTTGGTGA
TATACATGGAGAGTCTGGCCTTAGCACATGCAGATGAGAAGTCCTTAGGTACAATTCAACAGTGTTGTGA
TGCCATTGATCACCTATGCCGCATCATTGAAAAGAAGCATGTTTCTTTAAATAAAGCAAAGAAACGACGT
TTGCCGCGAGGATTTCCACCTTCCGCATCATTGTGTTTATTGGATCTGGTCAAGTGGCTTTTAGCTCATT
GTGGGAGGCCCCAGACAGAATGTCGACACAAATCCATTGAACTCTTTTATAAATTCGTTCCTTTATTGCC
AGGCAACAGATCCCCTAATTTGTGGCTGAAAGATGTTCTCAAGGAAGAAGGTGTCTCTTTTCTCATCAAC
ACCTTTGAGGGGGGTGGCTGTGGCCAGCCCTCGGGCATCCTGGCCCAGCCCACCCTCTTGTACCTTCGGG
GGCCATTCAGCCTGCAGGCCACGCTATGCTGGCTGGACCTGCTCCTGGCCGCGTTGGAGTGCTACAACAC
GTTCATTGGCGAGAGAACTGTAGGAGCGCTCCAGGTCCTAGGTACTGAAGCCCAGTCTTCACTTTTGAAA
GCAGTGGCTTTCTTCTTAGAAAGCATTGCCATGCATGACATTATAGCAGCAGAAAAGTGCTTTGGCACTG
GGGCAGCAGGTAACAGAACAAGCCCACAAGAGGGAGAAAGGTACAACTACAGCAAATGCACCGTTGTGGT
CCGGATTATGGAGTTTACCACGACTCTGCTAAACACCTCCCCGGAAGGATGGAAGCTCCTGAAGAAGGAC
TTGTGTAATACACACCTGATGAGAGTCCTGGTGCAGACGCTGTGTGAGCCCGCAAGCATAGGTTTCAACA
TCGGAGACGTCCAGGTTATGGCTCATCTTCCTGATGTTTGTGTGAATCTGATGAAAGCTCTAAAGATGTC
CCCATACAAAGATATCCTAGAGACCCATCTGAGAGAGAAAATAACAGCACAGAGCATTGAGGAGCTTTGT
GCCGTCAACTTGTATGGCCCTGACGCGCAAGTGGACAGGAGCAGGCTGGCTGCTGTTGTGTCTGCCTGTA
AACAGCTTCACAGAGCTGGGCTTCTGCATAATATATTACCGTCTCAGTCCACAGATTTGCATCATTCTGT
TGGCACAGAACTTCTTTCCCTGGTTTATAAAGGCATTGCCCCTGGAGATGAGAGACAGTGTCTGCCTTCT
CTAGACCTCAGTTGTAAGCAGCTGGCCAGCGGACTTCTGGAGTTAGCCTTTGCTTTTGGAGGACTGTGTG
AGCGCCTTGTGAGTCTTCTCCTGAACCCAGCGGTGCTGTCCACGGCGTCCTTGGGCAGCTCACAGGGCAG
CGTCATCCACTTCTCCCATGGGGAGTATTTCTATAGCTTGTTCTCAGAAACGATCAACACGGAATTATTG
AAAAATCTGGATCTTGCTGTATTGGAGCTCATGCAGTCTTCAGTGGATAATACCAAAATGGTGAGTGCCG
TTTTGAACGGCATGTTAGACCAGAGCTTCAGGGAGCGAGCAAACCAGAAACACCAAGGACTGAAACTTGC
GACTACAATTCTGCAACACTGGAAGAAGTGTGATTCATGGTGGGCCAAAGATTCCCCTCTCGAAACTAAA
ATGGCAGTGCTGGCCTTACTGGCAAAAATTTTACAGATTGATTCATCTGTATCTTTTAATACAAGTCATG
GTTCATTCCCTGAAGTCTTTACAACATATATTAGTCTACTTGCTGACACAAAGCTGGATCTACATTTAAA
GGGCCAAGCTGTCACTCTTCTTCCATTCTTCACCAGCCTCACTGGAGGCAGTCTGGAGGAACTTAGACGT
GTTCTGGAGCAGCTCATCGTTGCTCACTTCCCCATGCAGTCCAGGGAATTTCCTCCAGGAACTCCGCGGT
TCAATAATTATGTGGACTGCATGAAAAAGTTTCTAGATGCATTGGAATTATCTCAAAGCCCTATGTTGTT
GGAATTGATGACAGAAGTTCTTTGTCGGGAACAGCAGCATGTCATGGAAGAATTATTTCAATCCAGTTTC
AGGAGGATTGCCAGAAGGGGTTCATGTGTCACACAAGTAGGCCTTCTGGAAAGCGTGTATGAAATGTTCA
GGAAGGATGACCCCCGCCTAAGTTTCACACGCCAGTCCTTTGTGGACCGCTCCCTCCTCACTCTGCTGTG
GCACTGTAGCCTGGATGCTTTGAGAGAATTCTTCAGCACAATTGTGGTGGATGCCATTGATGTGTTGAAG
TCCAGGTTTACAAAGCTAAATGAATCTACCTTTGATACTCAAATCACCAAGAAGATGGGCTACTATAAGA
TTCTAGACGTGATGTATTCTCGCCTTCCCAAAGATGATGTTCATGCTAAGGAATCAAAAATTAATCAAGT
TTTCCATGGCTCGTGTATTACAGAAGGAAATGAACTTACAAAGACATTGATTAAATTGTGCTACGATGCA
TTTACAGAGAACATGGCAGGAGAGAATCAGCTGCTGGAGAGGAGAAGACTTTACCATTGTGCAGCATACA
ACTGCGCCATATCTGTCATCTGCTGTGTCTTCAATGAGTTAAAATTTTACCAAGGTTTTCTGTTTAGTGA
AAAACCAGAAAAGAACTTGCTTATTTTTGAAAATCTGATCGACCTGAAGCGCCGCTATAATTTTCCTGTA
GAAGTTGAGGTTCCTATGGAAAGAAAGAAAAAGTACATTGAAATTAGGAAAGAAGCCAGAGAAGCAGCAA
ATGGGGATTCAGATGGTCCTTCCTATATGTCTTCCCTGTCATATTTGGCAGACAGTACCCTGAGTGAGGA
AATGAGTCAATTTGATTTCTCAACCGGAGTTCAGAGCTATTCATACAGCTCCCAAGACCCTAGACCTGCC
ACTGGTCGTTTTCGGAGACGGGAGCAGCGGGACCCCACGGTGCATGATGATGTGCTGGAGCTGGAGATGG
ACGAGCTCAATCGGCATGAGTGCATGGCGCCCCTGACGGCCCTGGTCAAGCACATGCACAGAAGCCTGGG
CCCGCCTCAAGGAGAAGAGGATTCAGTGCCAAGAGATCTTCCTTCTTGGATGAAATTCCTCCATGGCAAA
CTGGGAAATCCAATAGTACCATTAAATATCCGTCTCTTCTTAGCCAAGCTTGTTATTAATACAGAAGAGG
TCTTTCGCCCTTACGCGAAGCACTGGCTTAGCCCCTTGCTGCAGCTGGCTGCTTCTGAAAACAATGGAGG
AGAAGGAATTCACTACATGGTGGTTGAGATAGTGGCCACTATTCTTTCATGGACAGGCTTGGCCACTCCA
ACAGGGGTCCCTAAAGATGAAGTGTTAGCAAATCGATTGCTTAATTTCCTAATGAAACATGTCTTTCATC
CAAAAAGAGCTGTGTTTAGACACAACCTTGAAATTATAAAGACCCTTGTCGAGTGCTGGAAGGATTGTTT
ATCCATCCCTTATAGGTTAATATTTGAAAAGTTTTCCGGTAAAGATCCTAATTCTAAAGACAACTCAGTA
GGGATTCAATTGCTAGGCATCGTGATGGCCAATGACCTGCCTCCCTATGACCCACAGTGTGGCATCCAGA
GTAGCGAATACTTCCAGGCTTTGGTGAATAATATGTCCTTTGTAAGATATAAAGAAGTGTATGCCGCTGC
AGCAGAAGTTCTAGGACTTATACTTCGATATGTTATAGAGAGAAAAAACATACTGGAGGAGTCTCTGTGT
GAACTGGTTGCGAAACAATTGAAGCAACATCAGAATACTATGGAGGACAAGTTTATTGTGTGCTTGAACA
AAGTGACCAAGAGCTTCCCTCCTCTTGCAGACAGGTTCATGAATGCTGTGTTCTTTCTGCTGCCAAAATT
TCATGGAGTGTTGAAAACACTCTGTCTGGAGGTGGTACTTTGTCGTGTGGAGGGAATGACAGAGCTGTAC
TTCCAGTTAAAGAGCAAGGACTTCGTTCAAGTCATGAGACATAGAGATGATGAAAGACAAAAAGTATGTT
TGGACATAATTTATAAGATGATGCCAAAGTTAAAACCAGTAGAACTCCGAGAACTTCTGAACCCCGTTGT
GGAATTCGTTTCCCATCCTTCTACAACATGTAGGGAACAAATGTATAATATTCTCATGTGGATTCATGAT
AATTACAGAGATCCAGAAAGTGAGACAGATAATGACTCCCAGGAAATATTTAAGTTGGCAAAAGATGTGC
TGATTCAAGGATTGATCGATGAGAACCCTGGACTTCAATTAATTATTCGAAATTTCTGGAGCCATGAAAC
TAGGTTACCTTCAAATACCTTGGACCGGTTGCTGGCACTAAATTCCTTATATTCTCCTAAGATAGAAGTG
CACTTTTTAAGTTTAGCAACAAATTTTCTGCTCGAAATGACCAGCATGAGCCCAGATTATCCAAACCCCA
TGTTCGAGCATCCTCTGTCAGAATGCGAATTTCAGGAATATACCATTGATTCTGATTGGCGTTTCCGAAG
TACTGTTCTCACTCCGATGTTTGTGGAGACCCAGGCCTCCCAGGGCACTCTCCAGGCCCGTACCCAGGAA
GGGTCCCTCTCAGCTCGCTGGCCAGTGGCAGGGCAGATAAGGGCCACCCAGCAGCAGCATGACTTCACAC
TGACACAGACTGCAGATGGAAGAAGCTCATTTGATTGGCTGACCGGGAGCAGCACTGACCCGCTGGTCGA
CCACACCAGTCCCTCATCTGACTCCTTGCTGTTTGCCCACAAGAGGAGTGAAAGGTTACAGAGAGCACCC
TTGAAGTCAGTGGGGCCTGATTTTGGGAAAAAAAGGCTGGGCCTTCCAGGGGACGAGGTGGATAACAAAG
TGAAAGGTGCGGCCGGCCGGACGGACCTACTACGACTGCGCAGACGGTTTATGAGGGACCAGGAGAAGCT
TAGTTTGATGTATGCCCGAAAAGGCGTTGCTGAGCAAAAACGAGAGAAGGAAATCAAGAGTGAGTTAAAA
ATGAAGCAGGATGCCCAGGTCGTTCTGTACAGAAGCTACCGGCACGGAGACCTTCCTGACATTCAGATCA
AGCACAGCAGCCTCATCACCCCGTTACAGGCCGTGGCCCAGAGGGACCCAATAATCGCGAAACAGCTCTT
TAGCAGCTTGTTTTCTGGAATTTTGAAAGAGATGGATAAATTTAAGACACTGTCTGAAAAAAACAACATC
ACTCAAAAGTTGCTTCAAGACTTCAATCGTTTTCTTAATACCACCTTCTCTTTCTTTCCACCCTTTGTCT
CTTGTATTCAGGACATTAGCTGTCAGCACGCAGCCCTGCTGAGCCTCGACCCAGCGGCTGTTAGCGCTGG
TTGCCTGGCCAGCCTACAGCAGCCTGTTGGCATCCGCCTACTAGAGGAGGCTATTCTTTGTCTGCTGCCT
GCTGAGCTGCCCGCCAAGCGAGTCCGTGGGAAGGCTAGACCTCCTCCTGATGTCCTCAGATGGGTGGAGC
TTGCTAAGCTGTATAGATCAATTGGAGAATACGACGTCCTCCGTGGGATTTTTACCAGTGAGATAGGAAC
AAAGCAAATCACTCAGAGTGCATTATTAGCAGAAGCCAGAAGTGATTATTCTGAAGCTGCTAAGCAGTAT
GATGAGGCTCTCAATAAACAAGACTGGGTAGATGGTGAGCCCACAGAAGCCGAGAAGGATTTTTGGGAAC
TTGCATCCCTTGACTGTTACAACCACCTTGCTGAGTGGAAATCACTTGAATACTGTTCTACAGCCAGTAT
AGACAGTGAGAACCCCCCAGACCTAAATAAAATCTGGAGTGAACCATTTTATCAGGAAACATATCTACCT
TACATGATCCGCAGCAAGCTGAAGCTGCTGCTCCAGGGAGAGGCTGACCAGTCCCTGCTGACATTTATTG
ACAAAGCTATGCACGGGGAGCTCCAGAAGGCGATTCTAGAGCTTCATTACAGTCAAGAGCTGAGTCTGCT
TTACCTCCTGCAAGATGATGTTGACAGAGCCAAATATTACATTCAAAATGGCATTCAGAGTTTTATGCAG
AATTATTCTAGTATTGATGTCCTCTTACACCAAAGTAGACTCACCAAATTGCAGTCTGTACAGGCTTTAA
CAGAAATTCAGGAGTTCATCAGCTTTATAAGCAAACAAGGCAATTTATCATCTCAAGTTCCCCTTAAGAG
ACTTCTGAACACCTGGGCAAACAGATATCCAGATGCTAAAATGGACCCAATGAACATCTGGGATGACATC
ATCACAAATCGATGTTTCTTTCTCAGCAAAATAGAGGAGAAGCTTACCCCTCTTCCAGAAGATAATAGTA
TGAATGTGGATCAAGATGGAGACCCCAGTGACAGGATGGAAGTGCAAGAGCAGGAAGAAGATATCAGCTC
CCTGATCAGGAGTTGCAAGTTTTCCATGAAAATGAAGATGATAGACAGTGCCCGGAAGCAGAACAATTTC
TCACTTGCTATGAAACTACTGAAGGAGCTGCATAAAGAGTCAAAAACCAGAGACGATTGGCTGGTGAGCT
GGGTGCAGAGCTACTGCCGCCTGAGCCACTGCCGGAGCCGGTCCCAGGGCTGCTCTGAGCAGGTGCTCAC
TGTGCTGAAAACAGTCTCTTTGTTGGATGAGAACAACGTGTCAAGCTACTTAAGCAAAAATATTCTGGCT
TTCCGTGACCAGAACATTCTCTTGGGTACAACTTACAGGATCATAGCGAATGCTCTCAGCAGTGAGCCAG
CCTGCCTTGCTGAAATCGAGGAGGACAAGGCTAGAAGAATCTTAGAGCTTTCTGGATCCAGTTCAGAGGA
TTCAGAGAAGGTGATCGCGGGTCTGTACCAGAGAGCATTCCAGCACCTCTCTGAGGCTGTGCAGGCGGCT
GAGGAGGAGGCCCAGCCTCCCTCCTGGAGCTGTGGGCCTGCAGCTGGGGTGATTGATGCTTACATGACGC
TGGCAGATTTCTGTGACCAACAGCTGCGCAAGGAGGAAGAGAATGCATCAGTTACTGATTCTGCAGAACT
GCAGGCGTATCCAGCACTTGTGGTGGAGAAAATGTTGAAAGCTTTAAAATTAAATTCCAATGAAGCCAGA
TTGAAGTTTCCTAGATTACTTCAGATTATAGAACGGTATCCAGAGGAGACTTTGAGCCTCATGACAAAAG
AGATCTCTTCCGTTCCCTGCTGGCAGTTCATCAGCTGGATCAGCCACATGGTGGCCTTACTGGACAAAGA
CCAAGCCGTTGCTGTTCAGCACTCTGTGGAAGAAATCACTGATAACTACCCGCAGGCTATTGTTTATCCC
TTCATCATAAGCAGCGAAAGCTATTCCTTCAAGGATACTTCTACTGGTCATAAGAATAAGGAGTTTGTGG
CAAGGATTAAAAGTAAGTTGGATCAAGGAGGAGTGATTCAAGATTTTATTAATGCCTTAGATCAGCTCTC
TAATCCTGAACTGCTCTTTAAGGATTGGAGCAATGATGTAAGAGCTGAACTAGCAAAAACCCCTGTAAAT
AAAAAAAACATTGAAAAAATGTATGAAAGAATGTATGCAGCCTTGGGTGACCCAAAGGCTCCAGGCCTGG
GGGCCTTTAGAAGGAAGTTTATTCAGACTTTTGGAAAAGAATTTGATAAACATTTTGGGAAAGGAGGTTC
TAAACTACTGAGAATGAAGCTCAGTGACTTCAACGACATTACCAACATGCTACTTTTAAAAATGAACAAA
GACTCAAAGCCCCCTGGGAATCTGAAAGAATGTTCACCCTGGATGAGCGACTTCAAAGTGGAGTTCCTGA
GAAATGAGCTGGAGATTCCCGGTCAGTATGACGGTAGGGGAAAGCCATTGCCAGAGTACCACGTGCGAAT
CGCCGGGTTTGATGAGCGGGTGACAGTCATGGCGTCTCTGCGAAGGCCCAAGCGCATCATCATCCGTGGC
CATGACGAGAGGGAACACCCTTTCCTGGTGAAGGGTGGCGAGGACCTGCGGCAGGACCAGCGCGTGGAGC
AGCTCTTCCAGGTCATGAATGGGATCCTGGCCCAAGACTCCGCCTGCAGCCAGAGGGCCCTGCAGCTGAG
GACCTATAGCGTTGTGCCCATGACCTCCAGGTTAGGATTAATTGAGTGGCTTGAAAATACTGTTACCTTG
AAGGACCTTCTTTTGAACACCATGTCCCAAGAGGAGAAGGCGGCTTACCTGAGTGATCCCAGGGCACCGC
CGTGTGAATATAAAGATTGGCTGACAAAAATGTCAGGAAAACATGATGTTGGAGCTTACATGCTAATGTA
TAAGGGCGCTAATCGTACTGAAACAGTCACGTCTTTTAGAAAACGAGAAAGTAAAGTGCCTGCTGATCTC
TTAAAGCGGGCCTTCGTGAGGATGAGTACAAGCCCTGAGGCTTTCCTGGCGCTCCGCTCCCACTTCGCCA
GCTCTCACGCTCTGATATGCATCAGCCACTGGATCCTCGGGATTGGAGACAGACATCTGAACAACTTTAT
GGTGGCCATGGAGACTGGTGGCGTGATCGGGATCGACTTTGGGCATGCGTTTGGATCCGCTACACAGTTT
CTGCCAGTCCCTGAGTTGATGCCTTTTCGGCTAACTCGCCAGTTTATCAATCTGATGTTACCAATGAAAG
AAACGGGCCTTATGTACAGCATCATGGTACACGCACTCCGGGCCTTCCGCTCAGACCCTGGCCTGCTCAC
CAACACCATGGATGTGTTTGTCAAGGAGCCCTCCTTTGATTGGAAAAATTTTGAACAGAAAATGCTGAAA
AAAGGAGGGTCATGGATTCAAGAAATAAATGTTGCTGAAAAAAATTGGTACCCCCGACAGAAAATATGTT
ACGCTAAGAGAAAGTTAGCAGGTGCCAATCCAGCAGTCATTACTTGTGATGAGCTACTCCTGGGTCATGA
GAAGGCCCCTGCCTTCAGAGACTATGTGGCTGTGGCACGAGGAAGCAAAGATCACAACATTCGTGCCCAA
GAACCAGAGAGTGGGCTTTCAGAAGAGACTCAAGTGAAGTGCCTGATGGACCAGGCAACAGACCCCAACA
TCCTTGGCAGAACCTGGGAAGGATGGGAGCCCTGGATGTGAGGTCTGCGGCCGCGATCTGTCGACGATAA
ACCCGCTGATCAGCCTCGACTGTGCCTTCTAGTTGCCAGCCATCTGTTGTTTGCCCCTCCCCCGTGCCTT
CCTTGACCCTGGAAGGTGCCACTCCCACTGTCCTTTCCTAATAAAATGAGGAAATTGCATCGCATTGTCT
GAGTAGGTGTCATTCTATTCTGGGGGGTGGGGTGGGGCAGGACAGCAAGGGGGAGGATTGGGAAGACAAT
AGCAGGCATGCTGGGGATGCGGTGGGCTCTATGGCTTCTGAGGCGGAAAGAACCAGATCGGATCCATCGA
TATAACTTCGTATAGGAGACTTTATACGAAGTTATCTCGATGAAGGGGTTCTCTAGATCGAGAATTCACT
GGCCGTCGTTTTACAAGGCGCGCCCCCGGGTACCGAGCTCGAATTCACTGGCCGTCGTTTTACAACGTCG
TGACTGGGAAAACCCTGGCG
Features (pLannotate 1.2.2; 18 found; start..end, strand, type, name):
    105..209     +  promoter       AmpR promoter: bla
    210..1070    +  CDS            AmpR: β-lactamase; bla; confers resistance to ampicillin, carbenicillin, and related antibiotics
   1241..1829    +  rep_origin     ori: high-copy-number ColE1/pMB1/pBR322/pUC origin of replication
   2015..2064    -  misc_feature   bom (fragment): basis of mobility region from pBR322
   2113..2131    -  misc_feature   MCS (fragment): pUC18/19 multiple cloning site
   2134..2167    -  protein_bind   loxP: Cre-mediated recombination occurs in the 8-bp core sequence (GCATACAT). Cre recombinase
   2191..2249    +  misc_recomb    baculovirus recombination region (ORF603) (fragment): contains ORF603 and part of lef2
   2311..2614    +  enhancer       CMV enhancer: human cytomegalovirus immediate early enhancer
   2620..2733    +  promoter       chicken β-actin promoter (fragment): contains a 21-bp deletion relative to the standard chicken β-actin promoter
   2807..2963    +  promoter       chicken β-actin promoter (fragment): contains a 21-bp deletion relative to the standard chicken β-actin promoter
   2964..3099    +  intron         hybrid intron (fragment): hybrid between chicken β-actin (CBA) and minute virus of mice (MMV) introns (Gray et al., 2011)
   3125..15508   +  CDS            PRKDC: PRKDC_HUMAN - Also known as HYRC, HYRC1. Experimental evidence at protein level: Swiss-Prot protein existence level 1. Serine/threonine-protein kinase that acts as a molecular sensor for DNA damage. Involved in DNA non-homologous end joining (NHEJ) required for double-strand break (DSB) repair and V(D)J recombination (PubMed:11955432, PubMed:12649176, PubMed:14734805). Must be bound to DNA to express its catalytic properties. Promotes processing of hairpin DNA structures in V(D)J recombination by activation of the hairpin endonuclease artemis (DCLRE1C) (PubMed:11955432). The assembly of the DN
  15560..15784   +  polyA_signal   bGH poly(A) signal: bovine growth hormone polyadenylation signal
  15788..15806   +  promoter       SV40 promoter (fragment): SV40 enhancer and early promoter
  15822..15855   +  protein_bind   lox2272: Cre-mediated recombination occurs in the 8-bp core sequence (GGATACTT). lox2272 sites are compatible with each other, but incompatible with loxP or loxN sites (Lee and Saito, 1988). Cre recombinase
  15884..15906   +  CDS            lacZα (fragment): LacZα fragment of β-galactosidase; lacZ fragment
  15914..15936   -  misc_feature   MCS (fragment): pUC18/19 multiple cloning site
  15933..15980   +  CDS            lacZα (fragment): LacZα fragment of β-galactosidase; lacZ fragment
