[The description below was written by a language model from this plasmid's Addgene catalogue record and pLannotate feature annotations shown in this document.]
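Description:
RMCE wild type DNA-PKcs is a mammalian expression plasmid of about 16 kb, built on the pSM7 backbone, that carries the full-length human DNA-PKcs (PRKDC) cDNA. In bacteria it is selected with ampicillin through the β-lactamase gene and its native promoter. It replicates from a ColE1/pMB1-type origin. The annotation software labels this origin as high-copy, but the catalogue entry lists the plasmid as low copy, so the two sources differ on this point. A recombination-deficient host strain is specified, which is consistent with the difficulty of maintaining such a large insert stably.

The payload is a single expression cassette. A CMV enhancer is fused to chicken β-actin promoter sequences and a fragment of a hybrid intron, forming a CAG/CBA-style composite promoter. This drives the roughly 12.4 kb PRKDC open reading frame, and transcription ends at a bovine growth hormone polyadenylation signal. No epitope tag, reporter or mammalian selection marker is annotated.

The whole cassette is flanked by a loxP site upstream and a lox2272 site downstream. These two sites are heterospecific: each recombines with its own kind under Cre but not with the other. That arrangement is the basis of recombinase-mediated cassette exchange, the "RMCE" in the name, in which Cre swaps the cassette into a genomic landing pad bearing the matching pair of sites, giving defined integration. The stated purpose is expression of human DNA-PKcs, the catalytic kinase subunit central to non-homologous end joining and V(D)J recombination, and the associated work concerns end processing during that repair pathway. The name suggests this is the wild-type reference construct, although the record lists no mutant counterparts. The remaining short annotations (bom, MCS, lacZα, SV40 promoter and baculovirus fragments) appear to be cloning remnants.
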