Addgene plasmid #233911: RMCE wild type DNA-PKcs
Purpose: Low copy number provides expression of human DNA-PKcs
Depositing lab: Katheryn Meek. Depositing organization: Michigan State University. Publication: Two distinct long-range synaptic complexes promote different aspects of end processing prior to repair of DNA breaks by non-homologous end joining. Buehl CJ, Goff NJ, Hardwick SW, Gellert M, Blundell TL, Yang W, Chaplin AK, Meek K. Mol Cell. 2023 Mar 2;83(5):698-714.e4. doi: 10.1016/j.molcel.2023.01.012. Epub 2023 Jan 31. PubMed 36724784.
Backbone
  Vector backbone: pSM7
  Vector type: Mammalian Expression
Growth in bacteria
  Bacterial resistance: Ampicillin, 100 μg/mL
  Growth temperature: 30°C
  Growth strain: NEB Stable
  Copy number: Low Copy
Gene/Insert
  Gene/Insert name: dna-pkcs cDNA
  Species: H. sapiens (human)
  Entrez Gene: PRKDC (a.k.a. DNA-PKC, DNA-PKcs, DNAPK, DNAPKc, DNPK1, HYRC, HYRC1, IMD26, XRCC7, p350)
Terms and licenses: Academic/Nonprofit Terms; Industry Terms: Not Available to Industry
How to cite: RMCE wild type DNA-PKcs was a gift from Katheryn Meek (Addgene plasmid # 233911 ; http://n2t.net/addgene:233911 ; RRID:Addgene_233911)
